Addgene plasmid #42266: pRK5-mFzd4-1D4
Depositing lab: Chris Garcia & Jeremy Nathans. Depositing organization: Johns Hopkins University and School of Medicine. Publication: Frizzled 2 and frizzled 7 function redundantly in convergent extension and closure of the ventricular septum and palate: evidence for a network of interacting genes. Yu H, Ye X, Guo N, Nathans J. Development. 2012 Dec 1;139(23):4383-94. doi: 10.1242/dev.083352. Epub 2012 Oct 24. PubMed 23095888.
Backbone
  Vector backbone: pRK5
  Vector type: Mammalian Expression
Growth in bacteria
  Bacterial resistance: Ampicillin, 100 μg/mL
  Growth temperature: 37°C
  Growth strain: DH5alpha
  Copy number: Unknown
Gene/Insert
  Gene/Insert name: Frizzled 4
  Species: M. musculus (mouse)
  Entrez Gene: Fzd4 (a.k.a. Fz4)
  Tag / fusion protein: 1D4 (C terminal on insert)
  Cloning method: Unknown
  Sequencing primers: 5′ SP6; 3′ SV40pA-R
Terms and licenses: Academic/Nonprofit Terms; Industry Terms: Not Available to Industry
How to cite: pRK5-mFzd4-1D4 was a gift from Chris Garcia & Jeremy Nathans (Addgene plasmid # 42266 ; http://n2t.net/addgene:42266 ; RRID:Addgene_42266)
