[The description below was written by a language model from this plasmid's Addgene catalogue record.]
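Description:
pRK5-mFzd4-1D4 is a mammalian expression plasmid built on the pRK5 backbone and carrying the mouse Frizzled 4 (Fzd4) coding sequence. It is propagated in E. coli under ampicillin selection; the copy number is listed as unknown, and the record does not describe the origin of replication or provide a feature map. No mammalian selection marker is listed, so the plasmid is probably meant for transient transfection of cultured cells, though the record does not say so. The promoter driving the insert is also not stated. pRK5 vectors are generally known as CMV promoter-driven expression vectors, and the listed sequencing primers (SP6 upstream and an SV40 polyA reverse primer downstream) indicate that the insert lies between an SP6 promoter site and an SV40 polyadenylation signal.

Frizzled 4 is a seven-transmembrane receptor of the Frizzled family, which binds Wnt ligands and, in the case of Fzd4, also Norrin. The protein is fused at its C terminus to the 1D4 tag, a short epitope derived from the C-terminal tail of bovine rhodopsin and recognised by the 1D4 monoclonal antibody. Placing the tag at the intracellular C terminus leaves the extracellular ligand-binding domain unmodified while allowing detection by immunoblotting or immunostaining and immunoaffinity capture of the receptor. The associated publication concerns genetic redundancy and interactions among Frizzled family members in mouse development, so the construct most likely belongs to a set of tagged Frizzled expression plasmids used to compare receptor expression, localisation or signalling in transfected cells. The cloning method is not recorded.
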