>Addgene plasmid #42266 | pRK5-mFzd4-1D4 | addgene partial sequence | sequence record 61332 | SV40pA-R 5'-GAAATTTGTGATGCTATTGC-3'
TGGCGGCCAAGCTTTCAGGCAGGCGCCACTTGGCTGGTCTCTGTCTCGAGTACCACAGTCTCGTTGCCTT
TTCCTGGCTTCACCCAACCATTCCCCCTCTTCTCTCTCTTTACCTTCCCAGAATTCACCAATCGGTTAGA
ACACTTTTGCCACGTGTGAAGAGTTTTGGCAGACCAAATCCACATGCCTGAAGTGATGCCCACGAGCAAA
GACATAAAAATTTTCAACATTTCAACTGCCATGTTTGAGTCATCTGCAGAATATCGAAAGAGTGCCCAGT
TTGAGATTTCATAGAAATAACAGGCAATCACACAGGTTGCAGGAACCGTGTACAGTACTGAGAAGACCCC
GATCTTGACCATTAGCCTTTCCAACTTGTCTGTCTTTGTCCCGTCTTTTTGAAGATTGGACCGAATTTTG
AATAAGGCCACCAAACCCGCCGCAATGAACAGCGTTCCAATCACCAAATACGTAAAGAGAGGAGCCACCA
CAAAGCCAGTGAGGGCATCTAGGTTTTGGTTCCCAACATAGCACAAGCCAGTCAGTTCATCGGCATCCAC
TAGTCTCATAATCAAGATGACAATGGTTTTCACTGCGGGAATAGCCCAGGCTGCGATGTGGAAATAAGAA
CTGTGCATTTCAATGGCTTCATGACCCCACTTGAGTCCGGCTGCCAAAAACCAAGTGAGTGTCAGAATAA
CCCACCAAATGGAGCTGGCCATTCCAAAAAAGTACATCAGCAAGAAAATTATTGCACATCCTGTGTTCTT
AAGTCCTTCTTGGATGA
